Addgene plasmid #201574: pCMV6-AN-DDK_S172A_M173A RAD23A
Purpose: Expresses a variant of human RAD23A containing mutations S172A and M173A within UBA1. Variant of plasmid pCMV6-AN-DDK_WT RAD23A
Depositing lab: Roger Woodgate. Depositing organization: National Institute of Child Health and Human Development (NICHD). Publication: A novel interaction between RAD23A/B and Y-family DNA polymerases. Ashton NW, Jaiswal N, Cestari Moreno N, Semenova IV, D'Orlando DA, Teatin Latancia M, McIntyre J, Woodgate R, Bezsonova I. J Mol Biol. 2023 Nov 5:168353. doi: 10.1016/j.jmb.2023.168353. PubMed 37935254.
Backbone
  Vector backbone: pCMV6-AN-DDK
  Backbone manufacturer: Origene
  Total vector size (bp): 7022
  Vector type: Mammalian Expression
  Selectable markers: Neomycin (select with G418)
Growth in bacteria
  Bacterial resistance: Ampicillin, 100 μg/mL
  Growth temperature: 37°C
  Growth strain: DH5alpha
  Copy number: High Copy
Gene/Insert
  Gene/Insert name: UV excision repair protein RAD23 homolog A
  Species: H. sapiens (human)
  Mutation: Contains mutations S172A and M173A
  Entrez Gene: RAD23A (a.k.a. HHR23A, HR23A)
  Tag / fusion protein: FLAG (N terminal on backbone)
Terms and licenses: Academic/Nonprofit Terms; Industry Terms: Not Available to Industry
How to cite: pCMV6-AN-DDK_S172A_M173A RAD23A was a gift from Roger Woodgate (Addgene plasmid # 201574 ; http://n2t.net/addgene:201574 ; RRID:Addgene_201574)
