[The description below was written by a language model from this plasmid's Addgene catalogue record and pLannotate feature annotations shown in this document.]
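Description:
pCMV6-AN-DDK_S172A_M173A RAD23A is a mammalian expression plasmid of about 7 kb built on the commercial pCMV6-AN-DDK backbone, which supplies an N-terminal DDK (FLAG) epitope tag. It is maintained in E. coli through a high-copy ColE1/pUC-type origin and an ampicillin resistance gene (β-lactamase) driven by its own promoter. An f1 phage origin is also present, along with remnants of the lac region (lacZα and lacI fragments, lac promoter and operator) that are leftovers of the cloning vector lineage rather than functional parts of the payload.

The expression cassette uses the human cytomegalovirus immediate-early enhancer and promoter to drive strong constitutive transcription in mammalian cells, with a T7 promoter positioned just downstream that could support in vitro transcription. A short FLAG-type tag sequence (annotated as a fragment of 3xFLAG, consistent with a single DDK tag) precedes the coding sequence for human RAD23A, the UV excision repair protein RAD23 homolog A, and the transcript is terminated by the human growth hormone polyadenylation signal. The insert carries two alanine substitutions, S172A and M173A, located in the first ubiquitin-associated domain (UBA1), and is a variant of a matching wild-type RAD23A plasmid. A separate SV40 early promoter drives a neomycin phosphotransferase gene followed by an SV40 poly(A) signal, allowing G418 selection of stably transfected cells. The construct is suited to expressing FLAG-tagged mutant RAD23A for comparison with the wild-type protein. The associated study concerns an interaction between RAD23A/B and Y-family DNA polymerases, though the record does not state what effect these mutations have.
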