Features (pLannotate 1.2.2; 20 found; start..end, strand, type, name):
      1..25      +  rep_origin     M13 ori (fragment): M13 bacteriophage origin of replication; arrow indicates direction of (+) strand synthesis
     29..183     -  CDS            lacZα (fragment): LacZα fragment of β-galactosidase; lacZ fragment
    343..722     +  enhancer       CMV enhancer: human cytomegalovirus immediate early enhancer
    724..923     +  promoter       CMV promoter: human cytomegalovirus (CMV) immediate early promoter
    952..970     +  promoter       T7 promoter: promoter for bacteriophage T7 RNA polymerase
   1023..1047    +  CDS            3xFLAG (fragment): three tandem FLAG® epitope tags
   1065..2153    +  CDS            RAD23A: RD23A_HUMAN - Experimental evidence at protein level: Swiss-Prot protein existence level 1. (Microbial infection) Involved in Vpr-dependent replication of HIV-1 in non-proliferating cells and primary macrophages. Required for the association of HIV-1 Vpr with the host proteasome. From Homo sapiens (Human).
   2257..2879    +  polyA_signal   hGH poly(A) signal: human growth hormone polyadenylation signal
   2908..3237    +  promoter       SV40 promoter: SV40 enhancer and early promoter
   3304..4095    +  CDS            neo: KKA2_KLEPN - Also known as kan, nptII. Experimental evidence at protein level: Swiss-Prot protein existence level 1. Resistance to kanamycin, neomycin, paromomycin, ribostamycin, butirosin and gentamicin B. From Klebsiella pneumoniae.
   4119..4277    +  CDS            ble (fragment): BLE_KLEPN - Experimental evidence at protein level: Swiss-Prot protein existence level 1. Binding protein with a strong affinity to the bleomycin family of antibiotics. Binds to CL990; an antimitotic-antibiotic compound. From Klebsiella pneumoniae.
   4272..4393    +  polyA_signal   SV40 poly(A) signal: SV40 polyadenylation signal
   4466..4482    -  protein_bind   lac operator: The lac repressor binds to the lac operator to inhibit transcription in E. coli. This inhibition can be relieved by adding lactose or isopropyl-β-D-thiogalactopyranoside (IPTG). lac repressor encoded by lacI
   4490..4520    -  promoter       lac promoter: promoter for the E. coli lac operon
   4535..4556    -  protein_bind   CAP binding site: CAP binding activates transcription in the presence of cAMP. E. coli catabolite activator protein
   4569..4661    -  CDS            lacI (fragment): lac repressor; lacI; The lac repressor binds to the lac operator to inhibit transcription in E. coli. This inhibition can be relieved by adding lactose or isopropyl-β-D-thiogalactopyranoside (IPTG).
   4844..5432    -  rep_origin     ori: high-copy-number ColE1/pMB1/pBR322/pUC origin of replication
   5603..6463    -  CDS            AmpR: β-lactamase; bla; confers resistance to ampicillin, carbenicillin, and related antibiotics
   6464..6568    -  promoter       AmpR promoter: bla
   6595..7023    +  rep_origin     f1 ori (sequence partly withheld): f1 bacteriophage origin of replication; arrow indicates direction of (+) strand synthesis
>Addgene plasmid #201574 | pCMV6-AN-DDK_S172A_M173A RAD23A | addgene full sequence | sequence record 395069 | Addgene NGS Result
AACAAAATATTAACGCTTACAATTTCCATTCGCCATTCAGGCTGCGCAACTGTTGGGAAGGGCGATCGGT
GCGGGCCTCTTCGCTATTACGCCAGCTGGCGAAAGGGGGATGTGCTGCAAGGCGATTAAGTTGGGTAACG
CCAGGGTTTTCCCAGTCACGACGTTGTAAAACGACGGCCAGTGCCAAGCTGATCTATACATTGAATCAAT
ATTGGCAATTAGCCATATTAGTCATTGGTTATATAGCATAAATCAATATTGGCTATTGGCCATTGCATAC
GTTGTATCTATATCATAATATGTACATTTATATTGGCTCATGTCCAATATGACCGCCATGTTGACATTGA
TTATTGACTAGTTATTAATAGTAATCAATTACGGGGTCATTAGTTCATAGCCCATATATGGAGTTCCGCG
TTACATAACTTACGGTAAATGGCCCGCCTGGCTGACCGCCCAACGACCCCCGCCCATTGACGTCAATAAT
GACGTATGTTCCCATAGTAACGCCAATAGGGACTTTCCATTGACGTCAATGGGTGGAGTATTTACGGTAA
ACTGCCCACTTGGCAGTACATCAAGTGTATCATATGCCAAGTCCGCCCCCTATTGACGTCAATGACGGTA
AATGGCCCGCCTGGCATTATGCCCAGTACATGACCTTACGGGACTTTCCTACTTGGCAGTACATCTACGT
ATTAGTCATCGCTATTACCATGGTGATGCGGTTTTGGCAGTACACCAATGGGCGTGGATAGCGGTTTGAC
TCACGGGGATTTCCAAGTCTCCACCCCATTGACGTCAATGGGAGTTTGTTTTGGCACCAAAATCAACGGG
ACTTTCCAAAATGTCGTAATAACCCCGCCCCGTTGACGCAAATGGGCGGTAGGCGTGTACGGTGGGAGGT
CTATATAAGCAGAGCTCGTTTAGTGAACCGTCAGAATTTTGTAATACGACTCACTATAGGGCGGCCGGGA
ATTCGTCGACTGGATCCGGTACCGAGGAGATCTGCCACCATGGATTACAAGGATGACGACGATAAGGCGA
TCGCCATGGAGCATATGGCCGTCACTATTACCCTGAAGACCCTGCAGCAGCAGACATTCAAGATTCGGAT
GGAACCTGATGAGACAGTCAAAGTCCTGAAAGAGAAGATCGAGGCAGAAAAAGGACGAGACGCATTCCCT
GTCGCAGGACAGAAGCTGATCTACGCTGGGAAAATTCTGTCCGACGATGTGCCAATCAGGGACTATCGCA
TTGATGAGAAGAACTTTGTGGTCGTGATGGTGACTAAGACCAAAGCCGGCCAGGGGACATCTGCTCCCCC
TGAAGCAAGTCCAACTGCCGCTCCCGAGAGCTCCACCTCTTTCCCACCCGCCCCAACATCCGGAATGTCT
CACCCTCCACCCGCAGCCCGCGAAGACAAATCCCCCTCTGAGGAAAGCGCCCCTACCACATCCCCAGAGA
GTGTCTCAGGCAGCGTGCCCTCTAGTGGATCAAGCGGCCGAGAGGAAGATGCTGCATCAACACTGGTGAC
TGGAAGCGAGTACGAAACCATGCTGACAGAGATCATGGCAGCCGGCTATGAGCGGGAAAGAGTCGTGGCC
GCTCTGCGAGCCAGCTACAACAATCCCCACCGGGCTGTGGAGTATCTGCTGACTGGGATTCCTGGCAGCC
CCGAGCCTGAACATGGGTCTGTCCAAGAAAGTCAGGTGTCAGAGCAGCCAGCAACCGAGGCAGCAGGAGA
AAACCCACTGGAGTTCCTGAGAGATCAGCCCCAGTTTCAGAACATGAGGCAGGTCATCCAGCAGAATCCA
GCACTGCTGCCTGCTCTGCTGCAGCAGCTGGGCCAGGAAAACCCTCAGCTGCTGCAGCAGATCTCCAGGC
ATCAGGAGCAGTTTATTCAGATGCTGAATGAACCTCCAGGGGAGCTGGCCGACATCTCTGATGTCGAGGG
CGAAGTGGGGGCAATTGGAGAGGAAGCCCCTCAGATGAATTACATCCAGGTCACCCCACAGGAGAAGGAA
GCTATTGAACGGCTGAAAGCACTGGGCTTCCCCGAGAGCCTGGTCATCCAGGCCTATTTTGCTTGCGAGA
AGAACGAAAATCTGGCTGCAAACTTCCTGCTGAGCCAGAATTTTGACGATGAGTAAGAATTCGGATCCAC
GCGTAAGCTTCTCGAGACGCGTTAAGCGGCCGCACTCGAGGTTTAAACGGCCGGCCGCGGTCATAGCTGT
TTCCTGAACAGATCCCGGGTGGCATCCCTGTGACCCCTCCCCAGTGCCTCTCCTGGCCCTGGAAGTTGCC
ACTCCAGTGCCCACCAGCCTTGTCCTAATAAAATTAAGTTGCATCATTTTGTCTGACTAGGTGTCCTTCT
ATAATATTATGGGGTGGAGGGGGGTGGTATGGAGCAAGGGGCAAGTTGGGAAGACAACCTGTAGGGCCTG
CGGGGTCTATTGGGAACCAAGCTGGAGTGCAGTGGCACAATCTTGGCTCACTGCAATCTCCGCCTCCTGG
GTTCAAGCGATTCTCCTGCCTCAGCCTCCCGAGTTGTTGGGATTCCAGGCATGCATGACCAGGCTCAGCT
AATTTTTGTTTTTTTGGTAGAGACGGGGTTTCACCATATTGGCCAGGCTGGTCTCCAACTCCTAATCTCA
GGTGATCTACCCACCTTGGCCTCCCAAATTGCTGGGATTACAGGCGTGAACCACTGCTCCCTTCCCTGTC
CTTCTGATTTTAAAATAACTATACCAGCAGGAGGACGTCCAGACACAGCATAGGCTACCTGGCCATGCCC
AACCGGTGGGACATTTGAGTTGCTTGCTTGGCACTGTCCTCTCATGCGTTGGGTCCACTCAGTAGATGCC
TGTTGAATTGGGTACGCGGCCAGCTTGGCTGTGGAATGTGTGTCAGTTAGGGTGTGGAAAGTCCCCAGGC
TCCCCAGCAGGCAGAAGTATGCAAAGCATGCATCTCAATTAGTCAGCAACCAGGTGTGGAAAGTCCCCAG
GCTCCCCAGCAGGCAGAAGTATGCAAAGCATGCATCTCAATTAGTCAGCAACCATAGTCCCGCCCCTAAC
TCCGCCCATCCCGCCCCTAACTCCGCCCAGTTCCGCCCATTCTCCGCCCCATGGCTGACTAATTTTTTTT
ATTTATGCAGAGGCCGAGGCCGCCTCGGCCTCTGAGCTATTCCAGAAGTAGTGAGGAGGCTTTTTTGGAG
GCCTAGGCTTTTGCAAAAAGCTCCCGGGAGCTTGTATATCCATTTTCGGATCTGATCAAGAGACAGGATG
AGGATCGTTTCGCATGATTGAACAAGATGGATTGCACGCAGGTTCTCCGGCCGCTTGGGTGGAGAGGCTA
TTCGGCTATGACTGGGCACAACAGACAATCGGCTGCTCTGATGCCGCCGTGTTCCGGCTGTCAGCGCAGG
GGCGCCCGGTTCTTTTTGTCAAGACCGACCTGTCCGGTGCCCTGAATGAACTGCAGGACGAGGCAGCGCG
GCTATCGTGGCTGGCCACGACGGGCGTTCCTTGCGCAGCTGTGCTCGACGTTGTCACTGAAGCGGGAAGG
GACTGGCTGCTATTGGGCGAAGTGCCGGGGCAGGATCTCCTGTCATCTCACCTTGCTCCTGCCGAGAAAG
TATCCATCATGGCTGATGCAATGCGGCGGCTGCATACGCTTGATCCGGCTACCTGCCCATTCGACCACCA
AGCGAAACATCGCATCGAGCGAGCACGTACTCGGATGGAAGCCGGTCTTGTCGATCAGGATGATCTGGAC
GAAGAGCATCAGGGGCTCGCGCCAGCCGAACTGTTCGCCAGGCTCAAGGCGCGCATGCCCGACGGCGAGG
ATCTCGTCGTGACCCATGGCGATGCCTGCTTGCCGAATATCATGGTGGAAAATGGCCGCTTTTCTGGATT
CATCGACTGTGGCCGGCTGGGTGTGGCCGACCGCTATCAGGACATAGCGTTGGCTACCCGTGATATTGCT
GAAGAGCTTGGCGGCGAATGGGCTGACCGCTTCCTCGTGCTTTACGGTATCGCCGCTCCCGATTCGCAGC
GCATCGCCTTCTATCGCCTTCTTGACGAGTTCTTCTGAGCGGGACTCTGGGGTTCGAAATGACCGACCAA
GCGACGCCCAACCTGCCATCACGAGATTTCGATTCCACCGCCGCCTTCTATGAAAGGTTGGGCTTCGGAA
TCGTTTTCCGGGACGCCGGCTGGATGATCCTCCAGCGCGGGGATCTCATGCTGGAGTTCTTCGCCCACCC
CAACTTGTTTATTGCAGCTTATAATGGTTACAAATAAAGCAATAGCATCACAAATTTCACAAATAAAGCA
TTTTTTTCACTGCATTCTAGTTGTGGTTTGTCCAAACTCATCAATGTATCTTATCATGTCTGTATACCGT
CGACCTCTAGCTAGAGCTTGGCGTAATCATGGTCATAGCTGTTTCCTGTGTGAAATTGTTATCCGCTCAC
AATTCCACACAACATACGAGCCGGAAGCATAAAGTGTAAAGCCTGGGGTGCCTAATGAGTGAGCTAACTC
ACATTAATTGCGTTGCGCTCACTGCCCGCTTTCCAGTCGGGAAACCTGTCGTGCCAGCTGCATTAATGAA
TCGGCCAACGCGCGGGGAGAGGCGGTTTGCGTATTGGGCGCTCTTCCGCTTCCTCGCTCACTGACTCGCT
GCGCTCGGTCGTTCGGCTGCGGCGAGCGGTATCAGCTCACTCAAAGGCGGTAATACGGTTATCCACAGAA
TCAGGGGATAACGCAGGAAAGAACATGTGAGCAAAAGGCCAGCAAAAGGCCAGGAACCGTAAAAAGGCCG
CGTTGCTGGCGTTTTTCCATAGGCTCCGCCCCCCTGACGAGCATCACAAAAATCGACGCTCAAGTCAGAG
GTGGCGAAACCCGACAGGACTATAAAGATACCAGGCGTTTCCCCCTGGAAGCTCCCTCGTGCGCTCTCCT
GTTCCGACCCTGCCGCTTACCGGATACCTGTCCGCCTTTCTCCCTTCGGGAAGCGTGGCGCTTTCTCATA
GCTCACGCTGTAGGTATCTCAGTTCGGTGTAGGTCGTTCGCTCCAAGCTGGGCTGTGTGCACGAACCCCC
CGTTCAGCCCGACCGCTGCGCCTTATCCGGTAACTATCGTCTTGAGTCCAACCCGGTAAGACACGACTTA
TCGCCACTGGCAGCAGCCACTGGTAACAGGATTAGCAGAGCGAGGTATGTAGGCGGTGCTACAGAGTTCT
TGAAGTGGTGGCCTAACTACGGCTACACTAGAAGAACAGTATTTGGTATCTGCGCTCTGCTGAAGCCAGT
TACCTTCGGAAAAAGAGTTGGTAGCTCTTGATCCGGCAAACAAACCACCGCTGGTAGCGGTGGTTTTTTT
GTTTGCAAGCAGCAGATTACGCGCAGAAAAAAAGGATCTCAAGAAGATCCTTTGATCTTTTCTACGGGGT
CTGACGCTCAGTGGAACGAAAACTCACGTTAAGGGATTTTGGTCATGAGATTATCAAAAAGGATCTTCAC
CTAGATCCTTTTAAATTAAAAATGAAGTTTTAAATCAATCTAAAGTATATATGAGTAAACTTGGTCTGAC
AGTTACCAATGCTTAATCAGTGAGGCACCTATCTCAGCGATCTGTCTATTTCGTTCATCCATAGTTGCCT
GACTCCCCGTCGTGTAGATAACTACGATACGGGAGGGCTTACCATCTGGCCCCAGTGCTGCAATGATACC
GCGAGACCCACGCTCACCGGCTCCAGATTTATCAGCAATAAACCAGCCAGCCGGAAGGGCCGAGCGCAGA
AGTGGTCCTGCAACTTTATCCGCCTCCATCCAGTCTATTAATTGTTGCCGGGAAGCTAGAGTAAGTAGTT
CGCCAGTTAATAGTTTGCGCAACGTTGTTGCCATTGCTACAGGCATCGTGGTGTCACGCTCGTCGTTTGG
TATGGCTTCATTCAGCTCCGGTTCCCAACGATCAAGGCGAGTTACATGATCCCCCATGTTGTGCAAAAAA
GCGGTTAGCTCCTTCGGTCCTCCGATCGTTGTCAGAAGTAAGTTGGCCGCAGTGTTATCACTCATGGTTA
TGGCAGCACTGCATAATTCTCTTACTGTCATGCCATCCGTAAGATGCTTTTCTGTGACTGGTGAGTACTC
AACCAAGTCATTCTGAGAATAGTGTATGCGGCGACCGAGTTGCTCTTGCCCGGCGTCAATACGGGATAAT
ACCGCGCCACATAGCAGAACTTTAAAAGTGCTCATCATTGGAAAACGTTCTTCGGGGCGAAAACTCTCAA
GGATCTTACCGCTGTTGAGATCCAGTTCGATGTAACCCACTCGTGCACCCAACTGATCTTCAGCATCTTT
TACTTTCACCAGCGTTTCTGGGTGAGCAAAAACAGGAAGGCAAAATGCCGCAAAAAAGGGAATAAGGGCG
ACACGGAAATGTTGAATACTCATACTCTTCCTTTTTCAATATTATTGAAGCATTTATCAGGGTTATTGTC
TCATGAGCGGATACATATTTGAATGTATTTAGAAAAATAAACAAATAGGGGTTCCGCGCACATTTCCCCG
AAAAGTGCCACCTG
[124 nt withheld, positions 6595-6718]
C
[91 nt withheld, positions 6720-6810]
A
[49 nt withheld, positions 6812-6860]
CCTTTGACGTTGGAGTCCACGTTCTTT
[37 nt withheld, positions 6888-6924]
ACCCTATCTCGGTCTATTCTTTTGATTTATAAGGGATTTTGCCGATTTCGGCCTATTGGTTAAAAAATGA
GCTGATTTAACAAAAATTTAACGCGAATTTT
